Addgene plasmid #214750: pMBA337
Purpose: Medium copy thyA-infA plasmid containing bicistronic gfp-specR for use in mouse work validation
Depositing lab: Tae Seok Moon. Depositing organization: Washington University in Saint Louis. Publication: Engineering E. coli strains using antibiotic-resistance-gene-free plasmids. Amrofell MB, Rengarajan S, Vo ST, Ramirez Tovar ES, LoBello L, Dantas G, Moon TS. Cell Rep Methods. 2023 Dec 18;3(12):100669. doi: 10.1016/j.crmeth.2023.100669. Epub 2023 Dec 11. PubMed 38086386.
Backbone
  Vector backbone: p15A
  Vector type: Bacterial Expression
Growth in bacteria
  Bacterial resistance: Spectinomycin, 50 μg/mL
  Growth temperature: 37°C
  Growth strain: DH5alpha
  Copy number: Unknown
Gene/Insert
  Gene/Insert name: BBa_J23119-RiboJ-RBS(21992)-gfpmut3-RBS(4533)-specR (alt name: BBa_J23108-RBS(7504)-thyA-RBS(4427)-infA)
  Species: other
  Cloning method: Gibson Cloning
Terms and licenses: Academic/Nonprofit Terms; Industry Terms: Not Available to Industry
How to cite: pMBA337 was a gift from Tae Seok Moon (Addgene plasmid # 214750 ; http://n2t.net/addgene:214750 ; RRID:Addgene_214750)
