[The description below was written by a language model from this plasmid's Addgene catalogue record and pLannotate feature annotations shown in this document.]
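Description:
pMBA337 is a 4,282-nt bacterial expression plasmid for E. coli built on the medium-copy p15A origin of replication, which is compatible with ColE1-type plasmids. It belongs to a set of plasmids designed to be maintained without antibiotic-resistance genes, relying instead on complementation of essential functions. This version also carries a spectinomycin marker so that plasmid retention can be checked, and it is propagated under spectinomycin selection.

The plasmid contains two constitutive bicistronic operons. In the first, a synthetic Anderson-family promoter drives thyA (thymidylate synthase, the de novo source of dTMP for DNA synthesis) followed by infA (translation initiation factor IF-1, essential for protein synthesis), each with its own designed ribosome binding site. The catalogue names this promoter as BBa_J23108, whereas the automated annotation labels it J23119, probably because the two family members are closely similar. A lambda t0 terminator is annotated after this operon, on the opposite strand. In a suitable host lacking these genes, the thyA-infA pair would make the plasmid indispensable.

The second operon uses the J23119 promoter and the RiboJ insulator, annotated as the sTRSV hammerhead ribozyme, which cleaves the 5' leader to standardise expression. It encodes gfpmut3 (called as GFP S65T) and then specR, the aadA adenylyltransferase conferring spectinomycin and streptomycin resistance, and ends at the rrnB T1 and T7Te terminators. A partial ssrA (LVA) degradation-tag match is annotated just downstream of the GFP coding feature, though the record does not say whether it is functional. Short integrase, GmR and RSF ori fragments appear to be carry-over sequence.

According to the record, the GFP-specR readout is intended for validating plasmid maintenance in mouse experiments.
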