Features (pLannotate 1.2.2; 15 found; start..end, strand, type, name):
      2..35      +  promoter       J23119 promoter: bacterial promoter (Registry of Standard Biological Parts BBa J23119)
     74..865     +  CDS            thyA: TYSY_ECO57 - Experimental evidence at protein level: Swiss-Prot protein existence level 1. Catalyzes the reductive methylation of 2'-deoxyuridine-5'- monophosphate (dUMP) to 2'-deoxythymidine-5'-monophosphate (dTMP) while utilizing 5,10-methylenetetrahydrofolate (mTHF) as the methyl donor and reductant in the reaction, yielding dihydrofolate (DHF) as a by- product. This enzymatic reaction provides an intracellular de novo source of dTMP, an essential precursor for DNA biosynthesis. From Escherichia coli O157:H7.
    905..1120    +  CDS            infA (sequence withheld): IF1_ECOLI - Experimental evidence at protein level: Swiss-Prot protein existence level 1. One of the essential components for the initiation of protein synthesis. Binds in the vicinity of the A-site. Stabilizes the binding of IF-2 and IF-3 on the 30S subunit to which N-formylmethionyl- tRNA(fMet) subsequently binds. Helps modulate mRNA selection, yielding the 30S pre-initiation complex (PIC). Upon addition of the 50S ribosomal subunit, IF-1, IF-2 and IF-3 are released leaving the mature 70S translation initiation complex. From Escherichia coli (strain K12).
   1229..1323    -  terminator     lambda t0 terminator: transcription terminator from phage lambda
   1350..1384    +  promoter       J23119 promoter: bacterial promoter (Registry of Standard Biological Parts BBa J23119)
   1387..1436    +  misc_RNA       sTRSV HHRz: hammerhead ribozyme from the tobacco ringspot virus satellite RNA (Khvorova et al., 2003)
   1502..2215    +  CDS            GFP (S65T): GFP (S65T) is a basic (constitutively fluorescent) green fluorescent protein published in 1995, derived from Aequorea victoria.
   2225..2254    +  CDS            ssrA tag (LVA) (fragment): C-terminal peptide that mediates degradation in bacteria through the ClpXP and ClpAP proteases (McGinness et al., 2006) mutant LVA variant that confers accelerated degradation under some conditions (Andersen et al., 1998)
   2292..2363    -  CDS            int (fragment): INT2_ECOLX - Protein inferred from homology: Swiss-Prot protein existence level 3. Putative integrase believed to be involved in the insertion of antibiotic resistance genes into plasmids and transposons. From Escherichia coli.
   2449..2505    +  CDS            GmR (fragment): gentamycin acetyltransferase; aacC1; confers resistance to gentamycin
   2512..3303    +  CDS            SmR: aminoglycoside adenylyltransferase (Murphy, 1985); aadA; confers resistance to spectinomycin and streptomycin
   3356..3427    +  terminator     rrnB T1 terminator: transcription terminator T1 from the E. coli rrnB gene
   3443..3470    +  terminator     T7Te terminator: phage T7 early transcription terminator
   3489..3543    -  rep_origin     RSF ori (fragment): Plasmids containing the RSF 1030 origin of replication can be propagated in E. coli cells that contain additional plasmids with compatible origins.
   3632..4177    -  rep_origin     p15A ori: Plasmids containing the medium-copy-number p15A origin of replication can be propagated in E. coli cells that contain a second plasmid with the ColE1 origin.
>Addgene plasmid #214750 | pMBA337 | addgene full sequence | sequence record 427295 | Addgene NGS Result
CTGACAGCTAGCTCAGTCCTAGGTATAATGCTAGCTCGACCGCTATTTTAGCCCATATCAGAGGTAACAC
CTAATGAAACAGTATTTAGAACTGATGCAAAAAGTGCTCGACGAAGGCACACAGAAAAACGACCGTACCG
GAACCGGAACGCTTTCCATTTTTGGTCATCAGATGCGTTTTAACCTGCAAGATGGATTCCCGCTGGTGAC
AACTAAACGTTGCCACCTGCGTTCCATCATCCATGAACTGCTGTGGTTTCTGCAGGGCGACACTAACATT
GCTTATCTACACGAAAACAATGTCACCATCTGGGACGAATGGGCCGATGAAAACGGCGACCTCGGGCCAG
TGTATGGTAAACAGTGGCGCGCCTGGCCAACGCCAGATGGTCGTCATATTGACCAGATCACTACGGTACT
GAACCAGCTGAAAAACGACCCGGATTCGCGCCGCATTATTGTTTCAGCGTGGAACGTAGGCGAACTGGAT
AAAATGGCGCTGGCACCGTGCCATGCATTCTTCCAGTTCTATGTGGCAGACGGCAAACTCTCTTGCCAGC
TTTATCAGCGCTCCTGTGACGTCTTCCTCGGCCTGCCGTTCAACATTGCCAGCTACGCGTTATTGGTGCA
TATGATGGCGCAGCAGTGCGATCTGGAAGTGGGTGATTTTGTCTGGACCGGTGGCGACACGCATCTGTAC
AGCAACCATATGGATCAAACTCATCTGCAATTAAGCCGCGAACCGCGTCCGCTGCCGAAGTTGATTATCA
AACGTAAACCCGAATCCATCTTCGACTACCGTTTCGAAGACTTTGAGATTGAAGGCTACGATCCGCATCC
GGGCATTAAAGCGCCGGTGGCTATCTAAGGTTCAAATTACGGTAGTGATACCCCAGAGGATTAG
[216 nt withheld, positions 905-1120]
TGAAGCCTCAAAGTAATCAAGCCCTGGTAACTGCCAGGGCTTTTTTATTTCATCTTTGAATCAACATATT
AAAATTCATCGAATGGCATCCTTGCTAACAGTGCTTGTATTCTCACCAATAAAAAACGCCCGGCGGCAAC
CGAGCGTTCTGAACAAATCCAGATGGAGTTCTGAGGTCATTACTGGATCTATCAACAGGAGTCCAAGCGA
GCTCTCGAACCCCAGAGTCTTGACAGCTAGCTCAGTCCTAGGTATAATGCTAGCAGCTGTCACCGGATGT
GCTTTCCGGTCTGATGAGTCCGTGAGGACGAAACAGCCTCTACAAATAATTTTGTTTAACCATCCCTATA
ACAAAAAATCAGCGCGGCAAAGTAGGTAGAGATGAGTAAAGGAGAAGAACTTTTCACTGGAGTTGTCCCA
ATTCTTGTTGAATTAGATGGTGATGTTAATGGGCACAAATTTTCTGTCAGTGGAGAGGGTGAAGGTGATG
CAACATACGGAAAACTTACCCTTAAATTTATTTGCACTACTGGAAAACTACCTGTTCCATGGCCAACACT
TGTCACTACTTTGACTTATGGTGTTCAATGCTTTTCAAGATACCCAGATCATATGAAACGGCATGACTTT
TTCAAGAGTGCCATGCCCGAAGGTTATGTACAGGAAAGAACTATATTTTTCAAAGATGACGGGAACTATA
AGACACGTGCTGAAGTCAAGTTTGAAGGTGATACACTTGTTAATAGAATCGAGTTAAAAGGTATTGATTT
TAAAGAAGATGGAAACATTCTTGGACACAAGTTGGAATACAACTATAACTCACACAATGTATACATCATG
GCAGACAAACAAAAGAATGGAATCAAAGTTAACTTCAAAATTAGACACAACATTGAAGATGGAAGCGTTC
AACTAGCAGACCATTATCAACAAAATACTCCAATTGGCGATGGCCCTGTCCTTTTACCAGACAACCATTA
CCTGTCCACACAATCTGCCCTTTCGAAAGATCCCAACGAAAAGAGAGACCACATGGTCCTTCTTGAGTTT
GTAACAGCTGCTGGGATTACACATGGCATGGATGAACTATACAAAAGGCCTGCAGCAAACGACGAAAACT
ACGCTTAAGTAGCTTAATCCTCATTCGGCTTCTCCAATAAGGAGGATCGATAATGCGCTCACGCAACTGG
TCCAGAACCTTGACCGAACGCAGCGGTGGTAACGGCGCAGTGGCGGTTTTCATGGCTTGTTATGACTGTT
TTTTTGGGGTACAGTCTATGCCTCGGGCATCCAAGCAGCAAGCGCGTTACGCCGTGGGTCGATGTTTGAT
GTTATGGAGCAGCAACGATGTTACGCAGCAGGGCAGTCGCCCTAAAACAAAGTTAAACATTATGAGGGAA
GCGGTGATCGCCGAAGTATCGACTCAACTATCAGAGGTAGTTGGCGTCATCGAGCGCCATCTCGAACCGA
CGTTGCTGGCCGTACATTTGTACGGCTCCGCAGTGGATGGCGGCCTGAAGCCACACAGTGATATTGATTT
GCTGGTTACGGTGACCGTAAGGCTTGATGAAACAACGCGGCGAGCTTTGATCAACGACCTTTTGGAAACT
TCGGCTTCCCCTGGAGAGAGCGAGATTCTCCGCGCTGTAGAAGTCACCATTGTTGTGCACGACGACATCA
TTCCGTGGCGTTATCCAGCTAAGCGCGAACTGCAATTTGGAGAATGGCAGCGCAATGACATTCTTGCGGG
TATCTTCGAGCCAGCCACGATCGACATTGATCTGGCTATCTTGCTGACAAAAGCAAGAGAACATAGCGTT
GCCTTGGTAGGTCCAGCGGCGGAGGAACTCTTTGATCCGGTTCCTGAACAGGATCTATTTGAGGCGCTAA
ATGAAACCTTAACGCTATGGAACTCGCCGCCCGACTGGGCTGGCGATGAGCGAAATGTAGTGCTTACGTT
GTCCCGCATTTGGTACAGCGCAGTAACCGGCAAAATCGCGCCGAAGGATGTCGCTGCCGACTGGGCAATG
GAGCGCCTGCCGGTCCAGTATCAGCCCGTCATACTTGAAGCTAGACAGGCTTATCTTGGACAAGAAGAAG
ATCGCTTGGCCTCGCGCGCAGATCAGTTGGAAGAATTTGTCCACTACGTGAAAGGCGAGATCACCAAGGT
AGTCGGCAAATAAGCGGAAGAGTTAAGACCATTGGATCCAAACTCGAGTAAGGATCTCCAGGCATCAAAT
AAAACGAAAGGCTCAGTCGAAAGACTGGGCCTTTCGTTTTATCTGTTGTTTGTCGGTGAACGCTCTCTAC
TAGAGTCACACTGGCTCACCTTCGGGTGGGCCTTTCTGCGTTTATACCTAGGGATATATTCCGCTTCCTC
GCTCACTGACTCGCTACGCTCGGTCGTTCGACTGCGGCGAGCGAAAATGGCTTACGAACGGGGCGGAGAT
TTCCTGGAAGATGCCAGGAAGATACTTAACAGGGAAGTGAGAGGGCCGCGGCAAAGCCGTTTTTCCATAG
GCTCCGCCCCCCTGACAAGCATCACGAAATCTGACGCTCAAATCAGTGGTGGCGAAACCCGACAGGACTA
TAAAGATACCAGGCGTTTCCCCCTGGCGGCTCCCTCGTGCGCTCTCCTGTTCCTGCCTTTCGGTTTACCG
GTGTCATTCCGCTGTTATGGCCGCGTTTGTCTCATTCCACGCCTGACACTCAGTTCCGGGTAGGCAGTTC
GCTCCAAGCTGGACTGTATGCACGAACCCCCCGTTCAGTCCGACCGCTGCGCCTTATCCGGTAACTATCG
TCTTGAGTCCAACCCGGAAAGACATGCAAAAGCACCACTGGCAGCAGCCACTGGTAATTGATTTAGAGGA
GTTAGTCTTGAAGTCATGCGCCGGTTAAGGCTAAACTGAAAGGACAAGTTTTGGTGACTGCGCTCCTCCA
AGCCAGTTACCTCGGTTCAAAGAGTTGGTAGCTCAGAGAACCTTCGAAAAACCGCCCTGCAAGGCGGTTT
TTTCGTTTTCAGAGCAAGAGATTACGCGCAGACCAAAACGATCTCAAGAAGATCATCTTATTAATCAGAT
AAAATATTTCTAGATTTCAGTGCAATTTATCTCTTCAAATGTAGCAGAGGCTAGTGTAGATCGCTACTAG
AGCGCACTGACC
